Addgene plasmid #218956: proinsulin-msGFP2 (C48S C70S)
Purpose: Expresses proinsulin fused to msGFP2 (C48S C70S) in bacteria
Depositing lab: Benjamin Glick. Depositing organization: University of Chicago.
Backbone
  Vector backbone: pQ60NA
  Vector type: Bacterial Expression
Growth in bacteria
  Bacterial resistance: Ampicillin, 100 μg/mL
  Growth temperature: 37°C
  Growth strain: XL1 Blue
  Copy number: Unknown
Gene/Insert
  Gene/Insert name: proinsulin-msGFP2 C48S C70S
  Promoter: T5
  Tag / fusion protein: proinsulin
  Cloning method: Restriction Enzyme; 5′ cloning site NcoI (unknown if destroyed); 3′ cloning site NotI (unknown if destroyed)
  Sequencing primers: 5′ AATAGATTCAATTGTGAGCGGATAACAATTTCA
Terms and licenses: Academic/Nonprofit Terms; Industry Terms: Not Available to Industry
How to cite: proinsulin-msGFP2 (C48S C70S) was a gift from Benjamin Glick (Addgene plasmid # 218956 ; http://n2t.net/addgene:218956 ; RRID:Addgene_218956)
