[The description below was written by a language model from this plasmid's Addgene catalogue record and pLannotate feature annotations shown in this document.]
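Description:
proinsulin-msGFP2 (C48S C70S) is a 4,370-nt bacterial expression plasmid built on the pQ60NA backbone, whose annotated layout resembles the QE-type family of T5-driven E. coli vectors. It replicates from a ColE1/pMB1-type origin, with an adjacent bom region and only a short remnant of the rop gene, and it is selected with ampicillin through a β-lactamase gene under its own bla promoter. A partial cat promoter and a fragment of the chloramphenicol acetyltransferase coding sequence sit downstream of the expression cassette. These are annotated only as fragments, and the record lists ampicillin as the sole resistance, so chloramphenicol selection should not be assumed. The copy number is recorded as unknown.

The expression cassette is driven by the bacteriophage T5 promoter, which is recognised by E. coli RNA polymerase. It carries an embedded lac operator and is followed by a second one, so transcription is repressed by LacI and can be induced with IPTG. No lacI gene is annotated on the plasmid, so the repressor would have to come from the host. The open reading frame, cloned between NcoI and NotI, places proinsulin at the N-terminus, fused directly to msGFP2, a photostable monomeric superfolder GFP. This copy carries C48S and C70S substitutions that replace the two named cysteines with serine. The annotation tool matched the insulin segment to horse insulin, but this is only a similarity hit, and the catalogue entry does not state the species of origin. The lambda t0 terminator follows the fusion, with the rrnB T1 terminator further downstream. The stated purpose is simply bacterial production of the proinsulin–msGFP2 fusion protein; the record gives no further application.
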