Features (pLannotate 1.2.2; 13 found; start..end, strand, type, name):
     10..54      +  promoter       T5 promoter: bacteriophage T5 promoter for E. coli RNA polymerase, with embedded lac operator
     62..78      +  protein_bind   lac operator: The lac repressor binds to the lac operator to inhibit transcription in E. coli. This inhibition can be relieved by adding lactose or isopropyl-β-D-thiogalactopyranoside (IPTG). lac repressor encoded by lacI
    118..372     +  CDS            INS: INS_HORSE - Experimental evidence at protein level: Swiss-Prot protein existence level 1. Insulin decreases blood glucose concentration. It increases cell permeability to monosaccharides, amino acids and fatty acids. It accelerates glycolysis, the pentose phosphate cycle, and glycogen synthesis in liver. From Equus caballus (Horse).
    376..1083    +  CDS            msGFP2: photostable monomeric superfolder GFP (Valbuena et al., 2020)
   1117..1211    +  terminator     lambda t0 terminator: transcription terminator from phage lambda
   1226..1254    +  promoter       cat promoter (fragment): promoter of the E. coli cat gene encoding chloramphenicol acetyltransferase
   1255..1918    +  CDS            CmR (fragment): chloramphenicol acetyltransferase; cat; confers resistance to chloramphenicol
   1983..2069    +  terminator     rrnB T1 terminator: Escherichia coli rrnB; transcription terminator T1 from the E. coli rrnB gene
   2081..2122    +  CDS            rop (fragment): Rop protein, which maintains plasmids at low copy number; rop
   2224..2364    +  misc_feature   bom: basis of mobility region from pBR322
   2550..3138    -  rep_origin     ori: high-copy-number ColE1/pMB1/pBR322/pUC origin of replication
   3309..4169    -  CDS            AmpR: β-lactamase; bla; confers resistance to ampicillin, carbenicillin, and related antibiotics
   4170..4274    -  promoter       AmpR promoter: bla
>Addgene plasmid #218956 | proinsulin-msGFP2 (C48S C70S) | addgene full sequence | sequence record 446162 | Addgene NGS Result
CTCGAGAAATCATAAAAAATTTATTTGCTTTGTGAGCGGATAACAATTATAATAGATTCAATTGTGAGCG
GATAACAATTTCACACAGAATTCATTAAAGAGGAGAAATTAACCATGTTTGTGAACCAACACCTGTGCGG
CTCACACCTGGTGGAAGCTCTCTACCTAGTGTGCGGGGAACGAGGCTTCTTCTACACACCCAAGACCCGC
CGGGAGGCAGAGGACCTGCAGGTGGGGCAGGTGGAGCTGGGCGGGGGCCCTGGTGCAGGCAGCCTGCAGC
CCTTGGCCCTGGAGGGGTCCCTGCAGAAGCGTGGCATTGTGGAACAATGCTGTACCAGCATCTGCTCCCT
CTACCAGCTGGAGAACTACTGCACCATGGATAGCACTGAGAGCCTGTTCACCGGGGTGGTGCCCATCCTG
GTCGAGCTGGACGGCGACGTAAACGGCCACAAGTTCAGCGTGCGCGGCGAGGGCGAGGGCGATGCCACCA
ACGGCAAGCTGACCCTGAAGTTCATCAGCACCACCGGCAAGCTGCCCGTGCCCTGGCCCACCCTCGTGAC
CACCCTGACCTACGGCGTGCAGAGCTTCAGCCGCTACCCCGACCACATGAAGCAGCACGACTTCTTCAAG
TCCGCCATGCCCGAAGGCTACGTCCAGGAGCGCACCATCACCTTCAAGGACGACGGCACCTACAAGACCC
GCGCCGAGGTGAAGTTCGAGGGCGACACCCTGGTGAACCGCATCGAGCTGAAGGGCATCGACTTCAAGGA
GGACGGCAACATCCTGGGGCACAAGCTGGAGTACAACTACAACAGCCACAACGTCTATATCACCGCCGAC
AAGCAGAAGAACGGCATCAAGGCCAACTTCAAGATCCGCCACAACGTGGAGGACGGCAGCGTGCAGCTCG
CCGACCACTACCAGCAGAACACCCCCATCGGCGACGGCCCCGTGCTGCTGCCCGACAACCACTACCTGAG
CACCCAGTCCAAGCTGAGCAAAGACCCCAACGAGAAGCGCGATCACATGGTCCTGCTGGAGTTCGTGACC
GCCGCCGGGATCACTGGAGGCAGTGGCGGTTCTTAAAGCGGCCGCAAGCTTAATTAGCTGAGCTTGGACT
CCTGTTGATAGATCCAGTAATGACCTCAGAACTCCATCTGGATTTGTTCAGAACGCTCGGTTGCCGCCGG
GCGTTTTTTATTGGTGAGAATCCAAGCTAGCTTGGCGAGATTTTCAGGAGCTAAGGAAGCTAAAATGGAG
AAAAAAATCACTGGATATACCACCGTTGATATATCCCAATGGCATCGTAAAGAACATTTTGAGGCATTTC
AGTCAGTTGCTCAATGTACCTATAACCAGACCGTTCAGCTGGATATTACGGCCTTTTTAAAGACCGTAAA
GAAAAATAAGCACAAGTTTTATCCGGCCTTTATTCACATTCTTGCCCGCCTGATGAATGCTCATCCGGAA
TTTCGTATGGCAATGAAAGACGGTGAGCTGGTGATATGGGATAGTGTTCACCCTTGTTACACCGTTTTCC
ATGAGCAAACTGAAACGTTTTCATCGCTCTGGAGTGAATACCACGACGATTTCCGGCAGTTTCTACACAT
ATATTCGCAAGATGTGGCGTGTTACGGTGAAAACCTGGCCTATTTCCCTAAAGGGTTTATTGAGAATATG
TTTTTCGTCTCAGCCAATCCCTGGGTGAGTTTCACCAGTTTTGATTTAAACGTGGCCAATATGGACAACT
TCTTCGCCCCCGTTTTCACCATGCATGGGCAAATATTATACGCAAGGCGACAAGGTGCTGATGCCGCTGG
CGATTCAGGTTCATCATGCCGTTTGTGATGGCTTCCATGTCGGCAGAATGCTTAATGAATTACAACAGTA
CTGCGATGAGTGGCAGGGCGGGGCGTAATTTTTTTAAGGCAGTTATTGGTGCCCTTAAACGCCTGGGGTA
ATGACTCTCTAGCTTGAGGCATCAAATAAAACGAAAGGCTCAGTCGAAAGACTGGGCCTTTCGTTTTATC
TGTTGTTTGTCGGTGAACGCTCTCCTGAGTAGGACAAATCCGCCCTCTAGAGCTGCCTCGCGCGTTTCGG
TGATGACGGTGAAAACCTCTGACACATGCAGCTCCCGGAGACGGTCACAGCTTGTCTGTAAGCGGATGCC
GGGAGCAGACAAGCCCGTCAGGGCGCGTCAGCGGGTGTTGGCGGGTGTCGGGGCGCAGCCATGACCCAGT
CACGTAGCGATAGCGGAGTGTATACTGGCTTAACTATGCGGCATCAGAGCAGATTGTACTGAGAGTGCAC
CATATGCGGTGTGAAATACCGCACAGATGCGTAAGGAGAAAATACCGCATCAGGCGCTCTTCCGCTTCCT
CGCTCACTGACTCGCTGCGCTCGGTCGTTCGGCTGCGGCGAGCGGTATCAGCTCACTCAAAGGCGGTAAT
ACGGTTATCCACAGAATCAGGGGATAACGCAGGAAAGAACATGTGAGCAAAAGGCCAGCAAAAGGCCAGG
AACCGTAAAAAGGCCGCGTTGCTGGCGTTTTTCCATAGGCTCCGCCCCCCTGACGAGCATCACAAAAATC
GACGCTCAAGTCAGAGGTGGCGAAACCCGACAGGACTATAAAGATACCAGGCGTTTCCCCCTGGAAGCTC
CCTCGTGCGCTCTCCTGTTCCGACCCTGCCGCTTACCGGATACCTGTCCGCCTTTCTCCCTTCGGGAAGC
GTGGCGCTTTCTCATAGCTCACGCTGTAGGTATCTCAGTTCGGTGTAGGTCGTTCGCTCCAAGCTGGGCT
GTGTGCACGAACCCCCCGTTCAGCCCGACCGCTGCGCCTTATCCGGTAACTATCGTCTTGAGTCCAACCC
GGTAAGACACGACTTATCGCCACTGGCAGCAGCCACTGGTAACAGGATTAGCAGAGCGAGGTATGTAGGC
GGTGCTACAGAGTTCTTGAAGTGGTGGCCTAACTACGGCTACACTAGAAGGACAGTATTTGGTATCTGCG
CTCTGCTGAAGCCAGTTACCTTCGGAAAAAGAGTTGGTAGCTCTTGATCCGGCAAACAAACCACCGCTGG
TAGCGGTGGTTTTTTTGTTTGCAAGCAGCAGATTACGCGCAGAAAAAAAGGATCTCAAGAAGATCCTTTG
ATCTTTTCTACGGGGTCTGACGCTCAGTGGAACGAAAACTCACGTTAAGGGATTTTGGTCATGAGATTAT
CAAAAAGGATCTTCACCTAGATCCTTTTAAATTAAAAATGAAGTTTTAAATCAATCTAAAGTATATATGA
GTAAACTTGGTCTGACAGTTACCAATGCTTAATCAGTGAGGCACCTATCTCAGCGATCTGTCTATTTCGT
TCATCCATAGTTGCCTGACTCCCCGTCGTGTAGATAACTACGATACGGGAGGGCTTACCATCTGGCCCCA
GTGCTGCAATGATACCGCGAGACCCACGCTCACCGGCTCCAGATTTATCAGCAATAAACCAGCCAGCCGG
AAGGGCCGAGCGCAGAAGTGGTCCTGCAACTTTATCCGCCTCCATCCAGTCTATTAATTGTTGCCGGGAA
GCTAGAGTAAGTAGTTCGCCAGTTAATAGTTTGCGCAACGTTGTTGCCATTGCTACAGGCATCGTGGTGT
CACGCTCGTCGTTTGGTATGGCTTCATTCAGCTCCGGTTCCCAACGATCAAGGCGAGTTACATGATCCCC
CATGTTGTGCAAAAAAGCGGTTAGCTCCTTCGGTCCTCCGATCGTTGTCAGAAGTAAGTTGGCCGCAGTG
TTATCACTCATGGTTATGGCAGCACTGCATAATTCTCTTACTGTCATGCCATCCGTAAGATGCTTTTCTG
TGACTGGTGAGTACTCAACCAAGTCATTCTGAGAATAGTGTATGCGGCGACCGAGTTGCTCTTGCCCGGC
GTCAATACGGGATAATACCGCGCCACATAGCAGAACTTTAAAAGTGCTCATCATTGGAAAACGTTCTTCG
GGGCGAAAACTCTCAAGGATCTTACCGCTGTTGAGATCCAGTTCGATGTAACCCACTCGTGCACCCAACT
GATCTTCAGCATCTTTTACTTTCACCAGCGTTTCTGGGTGAGCAAAAACAGGAAGGCAAAATGCCGCAAA
AAAGGGAATAAGGGCGACACGGAAATGTTGAATACTCATACTCTTCCTTTTTCAATATTATTGAAGCATT
TATCAGGGTTATTGTCTCATGAGCGGATACATATTTGAATGTATTTAGAAAAATAAACAAATAGGGGTTC
CGCGCACATTTCCCCGAAAAGTGCCACCTGCTAAGAAACCATTATTATCATGACATTAACCTATAAAAAT
AGGCGTATCACGAGGCCCTTTCGTCTTCAC
